Addgene plasmid #235962: pME_G_0_5-6_006_OC3'1
Purpose: 3' Operon Connector 1 in the M2 position used to construct operons
Depositing lab: Tobias Erb. Depositing organization: Max Planck Institute for Terrestrial Microbiology. Publication: A modular high-throughput approach for advancing synthetic biology in the chloroplast of Chlamydomonas. Inckemann RM, Chotel T, Burgis M, Brinkmann CK, Andreas L, Baumann J, Sharma P, Klose M, Barrett J, Ries F, Paczia N, Glatter T, Mackinder LCM, Willmund F, Erb TJ. Nat Plants. 2025 Nov;11(11):2332-2349. doi: 10.1038/s41477-025-02126-2. Epub 2025 Nov 3. PubMed 41184475.
Backbone
  Vector backbone: pME_Cp_UAV_GFP
  Backbone size w/o insert (bp): 2101
  Vector type: Synthetic Biology
Growth in bacteria
  Bacterial resistance: Chloramphenicol, 25 μg/mL
  Growth temperature: 37°C
  Growth strain: DH5alpha
  Copy number: High Copy
Gene/Insert
  Gene/Insert name: OC3'1
  Species: Synthetic
  Insert size (bp): 21
  Cloning method: Restriction Enzyme; 5′ cloning site BsaI (destroyed during cloning); 3′ cloning site BsaI (destroyed during cloning)
  Sequencing primers: 5′ CGTATCACGAGGCAGAATTTC; 3′ CCTGCATAACGCGAAGTAATC
Terms and licenses: Academic/Nonprofit Terms; Industry Terms: Not Available to Industry
Depositor comments: Please visit https://doi.org/10.1101/2024.05.08.593163 for bioRxiv preprint.
How to cite: pME_G_0_5-6_006_OC3'1 was a gift from Tobias Erb (Addgene plasmid # 235962 ; http://n2t.net/addgene:235962 ; RRID:Addgene_235962)
