[The description below was written by a language model from this plasmid's Addgene catalogue record and pLannotate feature annotations shown in this document.]
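Description:
pME_G_0_5-6_006_OC3'1 is a small (about 2.1 kb) synthetic-biology part plasmid from a modular cloning toolkit developed for engineering the Chlamydomonas chloroplast. It is built on the pME_Cp_UAV_GFP backbone, whose name suggests a universal acceptor vector with a GFP dropout cassette, although no GFP feature remains in the annotated sequence. The plasmid is maintained in E. coli through a high-copy ColE1/pUC-type origin of replication. Selection is with chloramphenicol, conferred by the cat (chloramphenicol acetyltransferase) gene, which is driven by its native promoter and followed by the phage lambda t0 terminator.

The payload is a 21 bp synthetic sequence, OC3'1 ("3' Operon Connector 1"), inserted by BsaI-based cloning in which both BsaI sites were destroyed. The feature table does not annotate the connector itself. It does show a short cloning region bounded by BioBrick prefix and suffix sequences, which is presumably where the insert sits. This region is flanked by a putative bacterial terminator upstream and the his operon terminator downstream, and these insulate the part from read-through transcription from the backbone. The plasmid carries no promoter, coding sequence or reporter as payload, so it acts purely as a storage vector for a linker part.

According to the record, the connector occupies the "M2" position of the assembly scheme and is used to construct operons, that is, to join parts into multi-gene arrangements. The record does not describe the exact overhangs or assembly logic, or how this connector pairs with a 5' counterpart.
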