Features (pLannotate 1.2.2; 8 found; start..end, strand, type, name):
     15..109     -  terminator     lambda t0 terminator: transcription terminator from phage lambda
    133..789     -  CDS            cat: CAT_ECOLX - Experimental evidence at protein level: Swiss-Prot protein existence level 1. This enzyme is an effector of chloramphenicol resistance in bacteria. From Escherichia coli. This protein is used as a marker in many commonly used cloning vectors, such as pACYC184.
    790..887     -  promoter       cat promoter: promoter of the E. coli cat gene encoding chloramphenicol acetyltransferase
    973..1016    -  terminator     bacterial terminator: putative bacterial transcription terminator
   1019..1040    +  misc_feature   BioBrick prefix: BioBrick prefix for parts that do not start with "ATG"
   1094..1113    +  misc_feature   BioBrick suffix: universal suffix for all parts
   1114..1171    +  terminator     his operon terminator: This putative transcriptin terminator from the E. coli his operon has a 2-bp deletion introduced during synthesis. Its efficiency has not been determined.
   1366..1954    -  rep_origin     ori: high-copy-number ColE1/pMB1/pBR322/pUC origin of replication
>Addgene plasmid #235962 | pME_G_0_5-6_006_OC3'1 | addgene full sequence | sequence record 471529 | Addgene NGS Result
AGCTCGAGGCTTGGATTCTCACCAATAAAAAACGCCCGGCGGCAACCGAGCGTTCTGAACAAATCCAGAT
GGAGTTCTGAGGTCATTACTGGATCTATCAACAGGAGTCCAAGCGAGCTCGATATCAAATTACGCCCCGC
CCTGCCACTCGTCGCAGTACTGTTGTAATTCATTAAGCATTCTGCCGACATGGAAGCCATCACAAACGGC
ATGATGAACCTGAATCGCCAGCGGCATCAGCACCTTGTCGCCTTGCGTATAATATTTGCCCATGGTGAAA
ACGGGGGCGAAGAAGTTGTCCATATTGGCCACGTTTAAATCAAAACTGGTGAAACTCACCCAGGGATTGG
CTGATACGAAAAACATATTCTCAATAAACCCTTTAGGGAAATAGGCCAGGTTTTCACCGTAACACGCCAC
ATCTTGCGAATATATGTGTAGAAACTGCCGGAAATCGTCGTGGTATTCACTCCAGAGTGATGAAAACGTT
TCAGTTTGCTCATGGAAAACGGTGTAACAAGGGTGAACACTATCCCATATCACCAGCTCACCGTCTTTCA
TTGCCATACGAAATTCCGGATGAGCATTCATCAGGCGGGCAAGAATGTGAATAAAGGCCGGATAAAACTT
GTGCTTATTTTTCTTTACGGTCTTTAAAAAGGCCGTAATATCCAGCTGAACGGTCTGGTTATAGGTACAT
TGAGCAACTGACTGAAATGCCTCAAAATGTTCTTTACGATGCCATTGGGATATATCAACGGTGGTATATC
CAGTGATTTTTTTCTCCATTTTAGCTTCCTTAGCTCCTGAAAATCTCGATAACTCAAAAAATACGCCCGG
TAGTGATCTTATTTCATTATGGTGAAAGTTGGAACCTCTTACGTGCCCGATCAACTCGAGTGCCACCTGA
CGTCTAAGAAACCATTATTATCATGACATTAACCTATAAAAATAGGCGTATCACGAGGCAGAATTTCAGA
TAAAAAAAATCCTTAGCTTTCGCTAAGGATGATTTCTGGAATTCGCGGCCGCTTCTAGAGCGATGAGTGG
TCTCGGCTTAATACTGGAGACGAGACTGAGACCACTCATCGCGACTAGTAGCGGCCGCTGCAGTCCGGCA
AAAAAGGGCAAGGTGTCACCACCCTGCCCTTTTTCTTTAAAACCGAAAAGATTACTTCGCGTTATGCAGG
CTTCCTCGCTCACTGACTCGCTGCGCTCGGTCGTTCGGCTGCGGCGAGCGGTATCAGCTCACTCAAAGGC
GGTAATACGGTTATCCACAGAATCAGGGGATAACGCAGGAAAGAACATGTGAGCAAAAGGCCAGCAAAAG
GCCAGGAACCGTAAAAAGGCCGCGTTGCTGGCGTTTTTCCACAGGCTCCGCCCCCCTGACGAGCATCACA
AAAATCGACGCTCAAGTCAGAGGTGGCGAAACCCGACAGGACTATAAAGATACCAGGCGTTTCCCCCTGG
AAGCTCCCTCGTGCGCTCTCCTGTTCCGACCCTGCCGCTTACCGGATACCTGTCCGCCTTTCTCCCTTCG
GGAAGCGTGGCGCTTTCTCATAGCTCACGCTGTAGGTATCTCAGTTCGGTGTAGGTCGTTCGCTCCAAGC
TGGGCTGTGTGCACGAACCCCCCGTTCAGCCCGACCGCTGCGCCTTATCCGGTAACTATCGTCTTGAGTC
CAACCCGGTAAGACACGACTTATCGCCACTGGCAGCAGCCACTGGTAACAGGATTAGCAGAGCGAGGTAT
GTAGGCGGTGCTACAGAGTTCTTGAAGTGGTGGCCTAACTACGGCTACACTAGAAGAACAGTATTTGGTA
TCTGCGCTCTGCTGAAGCCAGTTACCTTCGGAAAAAGAGTTGGTAGCTCTTGATCCGGCAAACAAACCAC
CGCTGGTAGCGGTGGTTTTTTTGTTTGCAAGCAGCAGATTACGCGCAGAAAAAAAGGATCTCAAGAAGAT
CCTTTGATCTTTTCTACGGGGTCTGACGCTCAGTGGAACGAAAACTCACGTTAAGGGATTTTGGTCATGA
GATTATCAAAAAGGATCTTCACCTAGATCCTTTTAAATTAAAAATGAAGTTTTAAATCAATCTAAAGTAT
ATATGAGTAAACTTGGTCTGAC
